>Addgene plasmid #128720 | pCPP3416 | addgene full sequence | sequence record 252541 | Addgene NGS Result
GTAAAACGACGGCCAGTCTTAAGCTCGGGCCCCAAATAATGATTTTATTTTGACTGATAGTGACCTGTTC
GTTGCAACAAATTGATGAGCAATGCTTTCTTATAATGCCAACTTTGTACAAAAAAGCAGGCTCCGCGGCC
GCCTTGTTTAACTTTAAGAAGGAGCCCTTCACCATGAAAACAGTCAGCAATCACTCGATACCTAGTACAA
ATCTCGTCGTGGATGCGGGAACGGAAACTTCGGCGCAGAAATCCCAGCCGGTTTGCAGCGAAATCCAGCG
TAACAGCAAGATCGAAAAAGCAGTCATCGAACACATTGCCGACCACCCGGCAGCGAAAATGACAATAAGC
GCGCTGGTTGACACGTTGACAGACGTTTTTGTCAGGGCTCATGGGGAGGTTAAGGGGTGGGCCGAAATCG
TCCAGGCAGTCTCTCGCCCTCATGACAGTAATCGACACGGCAGTGGAGTGCTCAGCCCGCGCTTTGATGT
AATGGGGAGTGTTGGTTGGAATGCGGCAGCTATCCGGGCCACCAGTCGCGTCGGGACGCTTCGAGAGAAA
GGTACACTGTTCACTAACCTTATGCTCAGTAACAACTTTAAACATTTGCTTAAACGAGTGGTTAACGATC
CAGCCTTGCAGCAAAAGCTCGACGGTGGGTTAGACCTCAACTATCTGAAGGCTTGTGAAGGCGATCTTTA
TGTCATGTCAGGGTGGGCTGCACGGGCTAGCGAAAGTCGTGAACAAATTGGCAAAGCCCGGTATGAAACG
GCATCAAATCTTAGCCAGACGCTGATCAGTGCACGTGAGTTGGCTTTTCATCGTCACAATCCGGTTAATC
ATCCGTCTGCCCAAACGAAAGTGGGCTTCGATAAGGGTTTGCCTGAGGAATCTGATCTGCAGGTTCTGAG
AGGCCATGGCAGCAGTGTATGGAGTGTAAAACCGGGCAGCGATTTCGCAAAGCGTGCTGAAGTTTCTGGA
AAGCCTATTATCGCCGGCCCGTCCGGTACCGCTTCGCGCATGGTCGCTGTTGCGCGTTTTCTGGCACCGG
CTTGTTTGAAAAGCCTGGGTATTGAGAGTGAGCAGAACCTGAAAGAGCTTGTGCGGTATGCCTGCTATGC
CTATTTCGGTCAGGACAGCCACCATTCGATGCTTGAAGTGAATCTTGGTGTCGCTTCCCATGGAATGCCG
GAACAATGGGACGACACGCTTTATAACGAGCCTTTCAGTAATTCAATTAAAGGTCGCGGGTTTGGTATAG
ACAATCTCGCGCATAGGCAAGTCGTCAGGCAGGCGGCTCAAAAGTCAAAGGGTGGGCGCGCCGACCCAGC
TTTCTTGTACAAAGTTGGCATTATAAGAAAGCATTGCTTATCAATTTGTTGCAACGAACAGGTCACTATC
AGTCAAAATAAAATCATTATTTGCCATCCAGCTGATATCCCCTATAGTGAGTCGTATTACATGGTCATAG
CTGTTTCCTGGCAGCTCTGGCCCGTGTCTCAAAATCTCTGATGTTACATTGCACAAGATAAAAATATATC
ATCATGAACAATAAAACTGTCTGCTTACATAAACAGTAATACAAGGGGTGTTATGAGCCATATTCAACGG
GAAACGTCGAGGCCGCGATTAAATTCCAACATGGATGCTGATTTATATGGGTATAAATGGGCTCGCGATA
ATGTCGGGCAATCAGGTGCGACAATCTATCGCTTGTATGGGAAGCCCGATGCGCCAGAGTTGTTTCTGAA
ACATGGCAAAGGTAGCGTTGCCAATGATGTTACAGATGAGATGGTCAGACTAAACTGGCTGACGGAATTT
ATGCCTCTTCCGACCATCAAGCATTTTATCCGTACTCCTGATGATGCATGGTTACTCACCACTGCGATCC
CCGGAAAAACAGCATTCCAGGTATTAGAAGAATATCCTGATTCAGGTGAAAATATTGTTGATGCGCTGGC
AGTGTTCCTGCGCCGGTTGCATTCGATTCCTGTTTGTAATTGTCCTTTTAACAGCGATCGCGTATTTCGT
CTCGCTCAGGCGCAATCACGAATGAATAACGGTTTGGTTGATGCGAGTGATTTTGATGACGAGCGTAATG
GCTGGCCTGTTGAACAAGTCTGGAAAGAAATGCATAAACTTTTGCCATTCTCACCGGATTCAGTCGTCAC
TCATGGTGATTTCTCACTTGATAACCTTATTTTTGACGAGGGGAAATTAATAGGTTGTATTGATGTTGGA
CGAGTCGGAATCGCAGACCGATACCAGGATCTTGCCATCCTATGGAACTGCCTCGGTGAGTTTTCTCCTT
CATTACAGAAACGGCTTTTTCAAAAATATGGTATTGATAATCCTGATATGAATAAATTGCAGTTTCATTT
GATGCTCGATGAGTTTTTCTAATCAGAATTGGTTAATTGGTTGTAACACTGGCAGAGCATTACGCTGACT
TGACGGGACGGCGCAAGCTCATGACCAAAATCCCTTAACGTGAGTTACGCGTCGTTCCACTGAGCGTCAG
ACCCCGTAGAAAAGATCAAAGGATCTTCTTGAGATCCTTTTTTTCTGCGCGTAATCTGCTGCTTGCAAAC
AAAAAAACCACCGCTACCAGCGGTGGTTTGTTTGCCGGATCAAGAGCTACCAACTCTTTTTCCGAAGGTA
ACTGGCTTCAGCAGAGCGCAGATACCAAATACTGTTCTTCTAGTGTAGCCGTAGTTAGGCCACCACTTCA
AGAACTCTGTAGCACCGCCTACATACCTCGCTCTGCTAATCCTGTTACCAGTGGCTGCTGCCAGTGGCGA
TAAGTCGTGTCTTACCGGGTTGGACTCAAGACGATAGTTACCGGATAAGGCGCAGCGGTCGGGCTGAACG
GGGGGTTCGTGCACACAGCCCAGCTTGGAGCGAACGACCTACACCGAACTGAGATACCTACAGCGTGAGC
TATGAGAAAGCGCCACGCTTCCCGAAGGGAGAAAGGCGGACAGGTATCCGGTAAGCGGCAGGGTCGGAAC
AGGAGAGCGCACGAGGGAGCTTCCAGGGGGAAACGCCTGGTATCTTTATAGTCCTGTCGGGTTTCGCCAC
CTCTGACTTGAGCGTCGATTTTTGTGATGCTCGTCAGGGGGGCGGAGCCTATGGAAAAACGCCAGCAACG
CGGCCTTTTTACGGTTCCTGGCCTTTTGCTGGCCTTTTGCTCACATGTTCTTTCCTGCGTTATCCCCTGA
TTCTGTGGATAACCGTATTACCGCCTTTGAGTGAGCTGATACCGCTCGCCGCAGCCGAACGACCGAGCGC
AGCGAGTCAGTGAGCGAGGAAGCGGAAGAGCGCCCAATACGCAAACCGCCTCTCCCCGCGCGTTGGCCGA
TTCATTAATGCAGCTGGCACGACAGGTTTCCCGACTGGAAAGCGGGCAGTGAGCGCAACGCAATTAATAC
GCGTACCGCTAGCCAGGAAGAGTTTGTAGAAACGCAAAAAGGCCATCCGTCAGGATGGCCTTCTGCTTAG
TTTGATGCCTGGCAGTTTATGGCGGGCGTCCTGCCCGCCACCCTCCGGGCCGTTGCTTCACAACGTTCAA
ATCCGCTCCCGGCGGATTTGTCCTACTCAGGAGAGCGTTCACCGACAAACAACAGATAAAACGAAAGGCC
CAGTCTTCCGACTGAGCCTTTCGTTTTATTTGATGCCTGGCAGTTCCCTACTCTCGCGTTAACGCTAGCA
TGGATGTTTTCCCAGTCACGACGTT
Features (pLannotate 1.2.2; 10 found; start..end, strand, type, name):
     33..132     +  protein_bind   attL1: mutant version of attL; recombination site for the Gateway® LR reaction LR Clonase™
    144..164     +  RBS            RBS: efficient ribosome binding site from bacteriophage T7 gene 10 (Olins and Rangwala, 1989)
   1324..1423    -  protein_bind   attL2: mutant version of attL; recombination site for the Gateway® LR reaction LR Clonase™
   1441..1459    -  promoter       T7 promoter: promoter for bacteriophage T7 RNA polymerase
   1593..2402    +  CDS            KanR: aminoglycoside phosphotransferase; aph(3')-Ia; confers resistance to kanamycin in bacteria or G418 (Geneticin®) in eukaryotes
   2549..3137    +  rep_origin     ori: high-copy-number ColE1/pMB1/pBR322/pUC origin of replication
   3320..3412    +  CDS            lacI (fragment): lac repressor; lacI; The lac repressor binds to the lac operator to inhibit transcription in E. coli. This inhibition can be relieved by adding lactose or isopropyl-β-D-thiogalactopyranoside (IPTG).
   3467..3494    -  terminator     rrnB T2 terminator: transcription terminator T2 from the E. coli rrnB gene
   3626..3669    +  terminator     rrnB T1 terminator: Escherichia coli rrnB; transcription terminator T1 from the E. coli rrnB gene
   3716..17      -  CDS            lacZα (fragment) (across the origin): LacZα fragment of β-galactosidase; lacZ fragment
