[The description below was written by a language model from this plasmid's Addgene catalogue record and pLannotate feature annotations shown in this document.]
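Description:
pCPP3416 is a Gateway entry (donor) clone built on the pENTR/SD/D-TOPO backbone, carrying the hopT1-1 gene from the plant pathogen Pseudomonas syringae pv. tomato, which encodes an effector of the type III secretion system. The plasmid is about 3.7 kb. It is maintained in E. coli through a high-copy ColE1/pUC-type origin and selected with kanamycin via an aminoglycoside phosphotransferase (KanR) gene. The effector gene was inserted by directional TOPO cloning. The automated annotation does not label the insert itself, but the unannotated stretch between the ribosome binding site and attL2 is where it would sit.

That interval is flanked by attL1 and attL2, the recombination sites used in the Gateway LR reaction to move an insert in a defined orientation and reading frame into any attR-containing destination vector. Just downstream of attL1 lies the bacteriophage T7 gene 10 ribosome binding site characteristic of the "SD" version of this backbone, which travels with the gene and supports translation in bacterial destination vectors. A T7 promoter sits outside attL2 in the reverse orientation, and rrnB T1 and T2 terminators upstream of attL1 insulate the cloning site from read-through transcription. The short lacI and lacZα fragments detected are backbone remnants rather than functional genes.

Because hopT1-1 was cloned without its stop codon, recombination into suitable destination vectors yields C-terminal fusions to tags or reporters. The clone belongs to a collection of DC3000 effector entry clones, and the associated study surveyed the effector repertoire for deleterious effects when expressed in Saccharomyces cerevisiae.
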