Addgene plasmid #128720: pCPP3416
Purpose: Phytopathogen Pseudomonas syringae pv. tomato type III secretion system effector (gene lacking stop codon) Gateway donor clone
Depositing lab: Alan Collmer. Depositing organization: Cornell University. Publication: A survey of the Pseudomonas syringae pv. tomato DC3000 type III secretion system effector repertoire reveals several effectors that are deleterious when expressed in Saccharomyces cerevisiae. Munkvold KR, Martin ME, Bronstein PA, Collmer A. Mol Plant Microbe Interact. 2008 Apr;21(4):490-502. doi: 10.1094/MPMI-21-4-0490. PubMed 18321194.
Backbone
  Vector backbone: pENTR/SD/D-TOPO
  Vector type: Bacterial Expression
Growth in bacteria
  Bacterial resistance: Kanamycin, 50 μg/mL
  Growth temperature: 37°C
  Growth strain: DH5alpha
  Copy number: High Copy
Gene/Insert
  Gene/Insert name: hopT1-1
  Species: Pseudomonas syringae
  Cloning method: TOPO Cloning
Terms and licenses: Academic/Nonprofit Terms; Industry Terms: Not Available to Industry
Depositor comments: Also reference: PMID 29742421.
How to cite: pCPP3416 was a gift from Alan Collmer (Addgene plasmid # 128720 ; http://n2t.net/addgene:128720 ; RRID:Addgene_128720)
